>Addgene plasmid #135871 | D58_Ld_280280 | addgene full sequence | sequence record 274887 | Addgene NGS Result
GTGATGCGGTTTTGGCAGTACACCAATGGGCGTGGATAGCGGTTTGACTCACGGGGATTTCCAAGTCTCC
ACCCCATTGACGTCAATGGGAGTTTGTTTTGGCACCAAAATCAACGGGACTTTCCAAAATGTCGTAATAA
CCCCGCCCCGTTGACGCAAATGGGCGGTAGGCGTGTACGGTGGGAGGTCTATATAAGCAGAGCTCGTTTA
GTGAACCGTCAGATCCTCACTCTCTTCCGCATCGCTGTCTGCGAGGGCCAGCTGTTGGGCTCGCGGTTGA
GGACAAACTCTTCGCGGTCTTTCCAGTACTCTTGGATCGGAAACCCGTCGGCCTCCGAACGGTACTCCGC
CACCGAGGGACCTGAGCGAGTCCGCATCGACCGGATCGGAAAACCTCTCGAGAAAGGCGTCTAACCAGTC
ACAGTCGCAAGGTAGGCTGAGCACCGTGGCGGGCGGCAGCGGGTGGCGGTCGGGGTTGTTTCTGGCGGAG
GTGCTGCTGATGATGTAATTAAAGTAGGCGGTCTTGAGACGGCGGATGGTCGAGGTGAGGTGTGGCAGGC
TTGAGATCCAGCTGTTGGGGTGAGTACTCCCTCTCAAAAGCGGGCATTACTTCTGCGCTAAGATTGTCAG
TTTCCAAAAACGAGGAGGATTTGATATTCACCTGGCCCGATCTGGCCATACACTTGAGTGACAATGACAT
CCACTTTGCCTTTCTCTCCACAGGTGTCCACTCCCAGGTCCAAGTTTGCCACCATGGAGTTTCAGACCCA
GGTACTCATGTCCCTGCTGCTCTGCATGTCTGGTGCGGCCGCCCTGGATGAGCAGCACAGCTACTACGAG
GGCAACTACGGCACCACCGGCCTGGTGTTCGGCAGCCCCGATAGCAGCCGGACCAGCTGGGACTACACCA
ACCTGAAGGACTGGCCCACCCTGTGCCTGACCGGCAGAAGGCAGAGCCCCATCAGCTTCGCCAACGTGAA
CCCCGACGAGGTGGTCACCAACGCCCTGCTGCAGCGGCTGCAGTTCAGCTCTAAGTGCGTGTTCCCCCGG
GAAGAGACACAGATGCGGATCATCAACGAGGGCATCGTGTCCACCGTGTCCTTCGAGGAACTGGGCCGGT
CCCTGGACGACATGAGCGAGTGCACCGTGATGGACCCCCTGAACAGAAGCCTGACCTACCACTTCATGGG
CCTGCACTTCCACGCCATGCCCGTGCACCAGCTGAGAACCCTGAGGCCCGACGCCGAGATGCACATGAGC
TTCACCACCAACCACGTGGAACAGAAAATGCGGAACGTGCTGATCGTGGCCGTGATGCTGAAGGCCAGCG
CCATGGTCAACAGCACCAGCGCCAGAGCCCTGCAGCACATCCTGGTGGACGGCAGCCTGCCCAAGCGGAA
CGCCATGACCACCTGTTTTCTGACCGAGAGCCTGAGCCTGTTCAGCCTGATCCCCGCCAGAGAGAGCTAC
CTGCTGTACGACGGCAGCCAGACCCACCCCCCCTGCACCGAGAACGTCCGCTGGGTCGTGATGACCAGCC
CCATCCTGATCAGCCCCGTGGCCCTGGGCAGACTGAGAGATGCCATGGATGCCCTGCTGCCCAACGACTT
CCACAGATTCGGCAACGCCAGACCCCCCCAGGCCCTGAACGGCCGGCTGATCTTCAGATTCGACGACAGA
AGCGTGCCCGACGGCGGCAACCGGGGCGAGGGCAATTTCAAGGACGCCTGGTCCCACAAGGACGAGGGCT
GGGCCAACAGATCCCTGGGCGTCAGAGCCGGCAGAGTGCTGGAAGGCAGCCTGGTGGAAGTGGACGGCGA
CTATAAGTACGACAGCGCCGTGGTGGTGTCCCCTGTGTCCCCCAATCCCGTGTCCGCCAGCCGGAATGGC
ACCACCCACGCCAGCAGCCCCCCTATCACCACCAGCCCCGGCAGATACAACGGCAGCAGCGACCAGGCCA
TGGCCAAGCCTGGAACAGGCGCCCTGGGCCCTGCCTACATGGCCAACGCCAGCAGAACCGGCCCTGAGAC
ACACAGCCACGTGAACGAGAGCGACGCCGACTACAGCAACGCCACCGCCAATGCCAGCTCCGCCCCCAGA
ACCAGCGTGGTGTCTAGCGCCAGCGCCAGCAGCGCCGACGAGAGCATGCCTTCTGGCCTGCACCACGGCA
GCGAGAGCAGCGCCCCTACCCCTTCTGACGAGAGCGCCCCCAGATCCACCACCACCAGCACAACCACCAC
AACTACCACCACCAAAGAGCCCAGCGGCACCAAGGGCAAGAAGAGATACGGCGACGGCGCCAGCAAGAAC
ACCAGCGAAGCCGACGCCGGCGTGGTGGACAGCGTGAAGTCCATCGTGACCCGGGCCTTCACCAGCGTGA
AGGCCTTCTCCATCGGCGCCTTCCAGAGCAGCGTGGCCTACGCCAAGGCCAACCCTGGCGCGCCCGGCAG
CCTGCACCACATCCTGGACGCCCAGAAGATGCTGTGGAACCACAGGGACAGGAACCTGCCTCCTCTGGCC
CCTCTGGGCCCCCACCACCATCACCACCATTGAGTCTAGACACGTGATTAATTAAGGATCCCCCGACCTC
GACCTCTGGCTAATAAAGGAAATTTATTTTCATTGCAATAGTGTGTTGGAATTTTTTGTGTCTCTCACTC
GGAAGGACATATGGGAGGGCAAATCATTTGGTCGAGATCCCTCGGAGATCTCTAGCTAGAGGATCGATCC
CCGCCCCGGACGAACTAAACCTGACTACGACATCTCTGCCCCTTCTTCGCGGGGCAGTGCATGTAATCCC
TTCAGTTGGTTGGTACAACTTGCCAACTGGGCCCTGTTCCACATGTGACACGGGGGGGGACCAAACACAA
AGGGGTTCTCTGACTGTAGTTGACATCCTTATAAATGGATGTGCACATTTGCCAACACTGAGTGGCTTTC
ATCCTGGAGCAGACTTTGCAGTCTGTGGACTGCAACACAACATTGCCTTTATGTGTAACTCTTGGCTGAA
GCTCTTACACCAATGCTGGGGGACATGTACCTCCCAGGGGCCCAGGAAGACTACGGGAGGCTACACCAAC
GTCAATCAGAGGGGCCTGTGTAGCTACCGATAAGCGGACCCTCAAGAGGGCATTAGCAATAGTGTTTATA
AGGCCCCCTTGTTAACCCTAAACGGGTAGCATATGCTTCCCGGGTAGTAGTATATACTATCCAGACTAAC
CCTAATTCAATAGCATATGTTACCCAACGGGAAGCATATGCTATCGAATTAGGGTTAGTAAAAGGGTCCT
AAGGAACAGCGATATCTCCCACCCCATGAGCTGTCACGGTTTTATTTACATGGGGTCAGGATTCCACGAG
GGTAGTGAACCATTTTAGTCACAAGGGCAGTGGCTGAAGATCAAGGAGCGGGCAGTGAACTCTCCTGAAT
CTTCGCCTGCTTCTTCATTCTCCTTCGTTTAGCTAATAGAATAACTGCTGAGTTGTGAACAGTAAGGTGT
ATGTGAGGTGCTCGAAAACAAGGTTTCAGGTGACGCCCCCAGAATAAAATTTGGACGGGGGGTTCAGTGG
TGGCATTGTGCTATGACACCAATATAACCCTCACAAACCCCTTGGGCAATAAATACTAGTGTAGGAATGA
AACATTCTGAATATCTTTAACAATAGAAATCCATGGGGTGGGGACAAGCCGTAAAGACTGGATGTCCATC
TCACACGAATTTATGGCTATGGGCAACACATAATCCTAGTGCAATATGATACTGGGGTTATTAAGATGTG
TCCCAGGCAGGGACCAAGACAGGTGAACCATGTTGTTACACTCTATTTGTAACAAGGGGAAAGAGAGTGG
ACGCCGACAGCAGCGGACTCCACTGGTTGTCTCTAACACCCCCGAAAATTAAACGGGGCTCCACGCCAAT
GGGGCCCATAAACAAAGACAAGTGGCCACTCTTTTTTTTGAAATTGTGGAGTGGGGGCACGCGTCAGCCC
CCACACGCCGCCCTGCGGTTTTGGACTGTAAAATAAGGGTGTAATAACTTGGCTGATTGTAACCCCGCTA
ACCACTGCGGTCAAACCACTTGCCCACAAAACCACTAATGGCACCCCGGGGAATACCTGCATAAGTAGGT
GGGCGGGCCAAGATAGGGGCGCGATTGCTGCGATCTGGAGGACAAATTACACACACTTGCGCCTGAGCGC
CAAGCACAGGGTTGTTGGTCCTCATATTCACGAGGTCGCTGAGAGCACGGTGGGCTAATGTTGCCATGGG
TAGCATATACTACCCAAATATCTGGATAGCATATGCTATCCTAATCTATATCTGGGTAGCATAGGCTATC
CTAATCTATATCTGGGTAGCATATGCTATCCTAATCTATATCTGGGTAGTATATGCTATCCTAATTTATA
TCTGGGTAGCATAGGCTATCCTAATCTATATCTGGGTAGCATATGCTATCCTAATCTATATCTGGGTAGT
ATATGCTATCCTAATCTGTATCCGGGTAGCATATGCTATCCTAATAGAGATTAGGGTAGTATATGCTATC
CTAATTTATATCTGGGTAGCATATACTACCCAAATATCTGGATAGCATATGCTATCCTAATCTATATCTG
GGTAGCATATGCTATCCTAATCTATATCTGGGTAGCATAGGCTATCCTAATCTATATCTGGGTAGCATAT
GCTATCCTAATCTATATCTGGGTAGTATATGCTATCCTAATTTATATCTGGGTAGCATAGGCTATCCTAA
TCTATATCTGGGTAGCATATGCTATCCTAATCTATATCTGGGTAGTATATGCTATCCTAATCTGTATCCG
GGTAGCATATGCTATCCTCATGATAAGCTGTCAAACATGAGAATTTTCTTGAAGACGAAAGGGCCTCGTG
ATACGCCTATTTTTATAGGTTAATGTCATGATAATAATGGTTTCTTAGACGTCAGGTGGCACTTTTCGGG
GAAATGTGCGCGGAACCCCTATTTGTTTATTTTTCTAAATACATTCAAATATGTATCCGCTCATGAGACA
ATAACCCTGATAAATGCTTCAATAATATTGAAAAAGGAAGAGTATGAGTATTCAACATTTCCGTGTCGCC
CTTATTCCCTTTTTTGCGGCATTTTGCCTTCCTGTTTTTGCTCACCCAGAAACGCTGGTGAAAGTAAAAG
ATGCTGAAGATCAGTTGGGTGCACGAGTGGGTTACATCGAACTGGATCTCAACAGCGGTAAGATCCTTGA
GAGTTTTCGCCCCGAAGAACGTTTTCCAATGATGAGCACTTTTAAAGTTCTGCTATGTGGCGCGGTATTA
TCCCGTGTTGACGCCGGGCAAGAGCAACTCGGTCGCCGCATACACTATTCTCAGAATGACTTGGTTGAGT
ACTCACCAGTCACAGAAAAGCATCTTACGGATGGCATGACAGTAAGAGAATTATGCAGTGCTGCCATAAC
CATGAGTGATAACACTGCGGCCAACTTACTTCTGACAACGATCGGAGGACCGAAGGAGCTAACCGCTTTT
TTGCACAACATGGGGGATCATGTAACTCGCCTTGATCGTTGGGAACCGGAGCTGAATGAAGCCATACCAA
ACGACGAGCGTGACACCACGATGCCTGCAGCAATGGCAACAACGTTGCGCAAACTATTAACTGGCGAACT
ACTTACTCTAGCTTCCCGGCAACAATTAATAGACTGGATGGAGGCGGATAAAGTTGCAGGACCACTTCTG
CGCTCGGCCCTTCCGGCTGGCTGGTTTATTGCTGATAAATCTGGAGCCGGTGAGCGTGGGTCTCGCGGTA
TCATTGCAGCACTGGGGCCAGATGGTAAGCCCTCCCGTATCGTAGTTATCTACACGACGGGGAGTCAGGC
AACTATGGATGAACGAAATAGACAGATCGCTGAGATAGGTGCCTCACTGATTAAGCATTGGTAACTGTCA
GACCAAGTTTACTCATATATACTTTAGATTGATTTAAAACTTCATTTTTAATTTAAAAGGATCTAGGTGA
AGATCCTTTTTGATAATCTCATGACCAAAATCCCTTAACGTGAGTTTTCGTTCCACTGAGCGTCAGACCC
CGTAGAAAAGATCAAAGGATCTTCTTGAGATCCTTTTTTTCTGCGCGTAATCTGCTGCTTGCAAACAAAA
AAACCACCGCTACCAGCGGTGGTTTGTTTGCCGGATCAAGAGCTACCAACTCTTTTTCCGAAGGTAACTG
GCTTCAGCAGAGCGCAGATACCAAATACTGTTCTTCTAGTGTAGCCGTAGTTAGGCCACCACTTCAAGAA
CTCTGTAGCACCGCCTACATACCTCGCTCTGCTAATCCTGTTACCAGTGGCTGCTGCCAGTGGCGATAAG
TCGTGTCTTACCGGGTTGGACTCAAGACGATAGTTACCGGATAAGGCGCAGCGGTCGGGCTGAACGGGGG
GTTCGTGCACACAGCCCAGCTTGGAGCGAACGACCTACACCGAACTGAGATACCTACAGCGTGAGCTATG
AGAAAGCGCCACGCTTCCCGAAGGGAGAAAGGCGGACAGGTATCCGGTAAGCGGCAGGGTCGGAACAGGA
GAGCGCACGAGGGAGCTTCCAGGGGGAAACGCCTGGTATCTTTATAGTCCTGTCGGGTTTCGCCACCTCT
GACTTGAGCGTCGATTTTTGTGATGCTCGTCAGGGGGGCGGAGCCTATGGAAAAACGCCAGCAACGCGGC
CTTTTTACGGTTCCTGGCCTTTTGCTGGCCTTTTGCTCACATGTTCTTTCCTGCGTTATCCCCTGATTCT
GTGGATAACCGTATTACCGCCTTTGAGTGAGCTGATACCGCTCGCCGCAGCCGAACGACCGAGCGCAGCG
AGTCAGTGAGCGAGGAAGCGGAAGAGCGCCCAATACGCAAACCGCCTCTCCCCGCGCGTTGGCCGATTCA
TTAATGCAGCTGGCACGACAGGTTTCCCGACTGGAAAGCGGGCAGTGAGCGCAACGCAATTAATGTGAGT
TAGCTCACTCATTAGGCACCCCAGGCTTTACACTTTATGCTTCCGGCTCGTATGTTGTGTGGAATTGTGA
GCGGATAACAATTTCACACAGGAAACAGCTATGACCATGATTACGCCAAGCTCTAGCTAGAGGTCGACCA
ATTCTCATGTTTGACAGCTTATCATCGCAGATCCGGGCAACGTTGTTGCCATTGCTGCAGGCGCAGAACT
GGTAGGTATGGAAGATCTATACATTGAATCAATATTGGCAATTAGCCATATTAGTCATTGGTTATATAGC
ATAAATCAATATTGGCTATTGGCCATTGCATACGTTGTATCTATATCATAATATGTACATTTATATTGGC
TCATGTCCAATATGACCGCCATGTTGACATTGATTATTGACTAGTTATTAATAGTAATCAATTACGGGGT
CATTAGTTCATAGCCCATATATGGAGTTCCGCGTTACATAACTTACGGTAAATGGCCCGCCTGGCTGACC
GCCCAACGACCCCCGCCCATTGACGTCAATAATGACGTATGTTCCCATAGTAACGCCAATAGGGACTTTC
CATTGACGTCAATGGGTGGAGTATTTACGGTAAACTGCCCACTTGGCAGTACATCAAGTGTATCATATGC
CAAGTCCGCCCCCTATTGACGTCAATGACGGTAAATGGCCCGCCTGGCATTATGCCCAGTACATGACCTT
ACGGGACTTTCCTACTTGGCAGTACATCTACGTATTAGTCATCGCTATTACCATG
Features (pLannotate 1.2.2; 17 found; start..end, strand, type, name):
      2..201     +  promoter       CMV promoter: human cytomegalovirus (CMV) immediate early promoter
    269..307     +  misc_feature   Ad SA (fragment): adenovirus major late transcript splice acceptor (Friedrich and Soriano, 1991)
    340..549     -  CDS            PTP (fragment): TERM_ADE02 - Experimental evidence at protein level: Swiss-Prot protein existence level 1. Protein covalently bound to the viral DNA that acts as a primer for viral genomic replication by DNA strand displacement. Assembles on the viral origin of replication in an initiation complex with viral polymerase, DBP, host NFIA and host POU2F1/OCT1. During initiation, the polymerase covalently couples the first dCTP with Ser- 580 of pTP. The terminal protein stimulates the template activity over 20 fold compared to protein-free templates. Neo-synthesized viral genomes are linked to two preterminal prot
    580..669     +  intron         chimeric intron (fragment): chimera between introns from adenovirus and immunoglobulin heavy chain genes
    688..734     +  CDS            IgH signal sequence (fragment): signal sequence from the mouse immunoglobulin heavy chain variable region
   2602..2657    +  polyA_signal   β-globin poly(A) signal: rabbit β-globin polyadenylation signal (Gil and Proudfoot, 1987)
   3171..4852    -  rep_origin     oriP (fragment): Epstein-Barr virus oriP replication origin (Yates et al., 2000)
   4979..5083    +  promoter       AmpR promoter: bla
   5084..5944    +  CDS            AmpR: β-lactamase; bla; confers resistance to ampicillin, carbenicillin, and related antibiotics
   6115..6703    +  rep_origin     ori: high-copy-number ColE1/pMB1/pBR322/pUC origin of replication
   6886..6978    +  CDS            lacI (fragment): lac repressor; lacI; The lac repressor binds to the lac operator to inhibit transcription in E. coli. This inhibition can be relieved by adding lactose or isopropyl-β-D-thiogalactopyranoside (IPTG).
   6991..7012    +  protein_bind   CAP binding site: CAP binding activates transcription in the presence of cAMP. E. coli catabolite activator protein
   7027..7057    +  promoter       lac promoter: promoter for the E. coli lac operon
   7065..7081    +  protein_bind   lac operator: The lac repressor binds to the lac operator to inhibit transcription in E. coli. This inhibition can be relieved by adding lactose or isopropyl-β-D-thiogalactopyranoside (IPTG). lac repressor encoded by lacI
   7151..7167    +  promoter       tet promoter (fragment): E. coli promoter for tetracycline efflux protein gene
   7177..7202    -  CDS            bla(M) (fragment): β-lactamase lacking the signal sequence; bla(M); allows cytosolic expression of β-lactamase
   7376..7755    +  enhancer       CMV enhancer: human cytomegalovirus immediate early enhancer
