[The description below was written by a language model from this plasmid's Addgene catalogue record and pLannotate feature annotations shown in this document.]
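Description:
D58_Ld_280280 is a mammalian expression plasmid built on the pTT3 backbone, designed to produce the extracellular region (ectodomain) of a Leishmania donovani carbonic anhydrase-like protein (LDPBK_280280) as a soluble, secreted recombinant protein. In bacteria it is maintained through a high-copy ColE1/pUC-type origin and selected with ampicillin via the β-lactamase gene. The backbone also carries an Epstein-Barr virus oriP fragment, which allows episomal retention and enhanced expression in cell lines that supply EBNA1, the setting for which pTT-series vectors are typically used in transient transfection.

Because the sequence is circular, the CMV enhancer annotated at the end of the record sits directly upstream of the CMV immediate early promoter at its start, and together they drive the expression cassette. Downstream lie adenovirus-derived leader and splice elements and a chimeric intron fragment, which promote efficient processing and translation of the transcript. The short antisense hit to adenoviral preterminal protein most likely reflects this adenoviral leader region rather than a functional gene. A mouse immunoglobulin heavy chain signal sequence fragment then directs the product into the secretory pathway. The roughly 1.6 kb parasite insert itself is not annotated in the feature table but would occupy the gap between this signal peptide and the rabbit β-globin polyadenylation signal. According to the catalogue entry, the insert carries a C-terminal biotinylation sequence and a His tag, which permit enzymatic biotinylation for capture on streptavidin and purification by metal affinity. The remaining lac, tet and bla fragments are backbone remnants. The plasmid belongs to a collection made to study L. donovani cell surface and secreted proteins.
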