Addgene plasmid #135871: D58_Ld_280280
Purpose: Expression of Leishmania donovani ectodomain in mammalian cells
Depositing lab: Gavin Wright. Depositing organization: Wellcome Sanger Institute. Publication: Systematic identification of genes encoding cell surface and secreted proteins that are essential for in vitro growth and infection in Leishmania donovani. Roberts AJ, Ong HB, Clare S, Brandt C, Harcourt K, Franssen SU, Cotton JA, Muller-Sienerth N, Wright GJ. PLoS Pathog. 2022 Feb 24;18(2):e1010364. doi: 10.1371/journal.ppat.1010364. eCollection 2022 Feb. PubMed 35202447.
Backbone
  Vector backbone: pTT3
  Backbone manufacturer: Yves Durocher, NRC
  Backbone size w/o insert (bp): 6132
  Vector type: Mammalian Expression
Growth in bacteria
  Bacterial resistance: Ampicillin, 100 μg/mL
  Growth temperature: 37°C
  Growth strain: DH5alpha
  Copy number: High Copy
Gene/Insert
  Gene/Insert name: carbonic anhydrase-like protein (alt name: LDPBK_280280)
  Species: Leishmania donovani
  Insert size (bp): 1623
  Tag / fusion protein: biotinylation sequence and His tag (C terminal on insert)
  Cloning method: Unknown
Terms and licenses: Academic/Nonprofit Terms; Industry Terms: Not Available to Industry
How to cite: D58_Ld_280280 was a gift from Gavin Wright (Addgene plasmid # 135871 ; http://n2t.net/addgene:135871 ; RRID:Addgene_135871)
